>Addgene plasmid #14031 | pYPet-His | depositor full sequence | sequence record 7789 | Author sequence
CCGGGGATCCTCTAGAGTCGACCTGCAGGCATGCAAGCTTGGCTGTTTTGGCGGATGAGAGAAGATTTTC
AGCCTGATACAGATTAAATCAGAACGCAGAAGCGGTCTGATAAAACAGAATTTGCCTGGCGGCAGTAGCG
CGGTGGTCCCACCTGACCCCATGCCGAACTCAGAAGTGAAACGCCGTAGCGCCGATGGTAGTGTGGGGTC
TCCCCATGCGAGAGTAGGGAACTGCCAGGCATCAAATAAAACGAAAGGCTCAGTCGAAAGACTGGGCCTT
TCGTTTTATCTGTTGTTTGTCGGTGAACGCTCTCCTGAGTAGGACAAATCCGCCGGGAGCGGATTTGAAC
GTTGCGAAGCAACGGCCCGGAGGGTGGCGGGCAGGACGCCCGCCATAAACTGCCAGGCATCAAATTAAGC
AGAAGGCCATCCTGACGGATGGCCTTTTTGCGTTTCTACAAACTCTTTTGTTTATTTTTCTAAATACATT
CAAATATGTATCCGCTCATGAGACAATAACCCTGATAAATGCTTCAATAATATTGAAAAAGGAAGAGTAT
GAGTATTCAACATTTCCGTGTCGCCCTTATTCCCTTTTTTGCGGCATTTTGCCTTCCTGTTTTTGCTCAC
CCAGAAACGCTGGTGAAAGTAAAAGATGCTGAAGATCAGTTGGGTGCAGCAAACTATTAACTGGCGAACT
ACTTACTCTAGCTTCCCGGCAACAATTAATAGACTGGATGGAGGCGGATAAAGTTGCAGGACCACTTCTG
CGCTCGGCCCTTCCGGCTGGCTGGTTTATTGCTGATAAATCTGGAGCCGGTGAGCGTGGGTCTCGCGGTA
TCATTGCAGCACTGGGGCCAGATGGTAAGCCCTCCCGTATCGTAGTTATCTACACGACGGGGAGTCAGGC
AACTATGGATGAACGAAATAGACAGATCGCTGAGATAGGTGCCTCACTGATTAAGCATTGGTAACTGTCA
GACCAAGTTTACTCATATATACTTTAGATTGATT
[125 nt withheld, positions 1015-1139]
C
[141 nt withheld, positions 1141-1281]
CCTTTGACGTTGGAGTCCACGTTCTTTAATAGTGGACTCTTGTTCCAAACTTGAACAACACTCAACCCTA
TCTCGGGCTATTCTTTTGATTTATAAGGGATTTTGCCGATTTCGGCCTATTGGTTAAAAAATGAGCTGAT
TTAACAAAAATTTAACGCGAATTTTAACAAAATATTAACGTTTACAATTTAAAAGGATCTAGGTGAAGAT
CCTTTTTGATAATCTCATGACCAAAATCCCTTAACGTGAGTTTTCGTTCCACTGAGCGTCAGACCCCGTA
GAAAAGATCAAAGGATCTTCTTGAGATCCTTTTTTTCTGCGCGTAATCTGCTGCTTGCAAACAAAAAAAC
CACCGCTACCAGCGGTGGTTTGTTTGCCGGATCAAGAGCTACCAACTCTTTTTCCGAAGGTAACTGGCTT
CAGCAGAGCGCAGATACCAAATACTGTCCTTCTAGTGTAGCCGTAGTTAGGCCACCACTTCAAGAACTCT
GTAGCACCGCCTACATACCTCGCTCTGCTAATCCTGTTACCAGTCAGGCATTTGAGAAGCACACGGTCAC
ACTGCTTCCGGTAGTCAATAAACCGGTAAACCAGCAATAGACATAAGCGGCTATTTAACGACCCTGCCCT
GAACCGACGACCGGGTCGAATTTGCTTTCGAATTTCTGCCATTCATCCGCTTATTATCACTTATTCAGGC
GTAGCACCAGGCGTTTAAGGGCACCAATAACTGCCTTAAAAAAATTACGCCCCGCCCTGCCACTCATCGC
AGTACTGTTGTAATTCATTAAGCATTCTGCCGACATGGAAGCCATCACAGACGGCATGATGAACCTGAAT
CGCCAGCGGCATCAGCACCTTGTCGCCTTGCGTATAATATTTGCCCATGGTGAAAACGGGGGCGAAGAAG
TTGTCCATATTGGCCACGTTTAAATCAAAACTGGTGAAACTCACCCAGGGATTGGCTGAGACGAAAAACA
TATTCTCAATAAACCCTTTAGGGAAATAGGCCAGGTTTTCACCGTAACACGCCACATCTTGCGAATATAT
GTGTAGAAACTGCCGGAAATCGTCGTGGTATTCACTCCAGAGCGATGAAAACGTTTCAGTTTGCTCATGG
AAAACGGTGTAACAAGGGTGAACACTATCCCATATCACCAGCTCACCGTCTTTCATTGCCATACGGAATT
CCGGATGAGCATTCATCAGGCGGGCAAGAATGTGAATAAAGGCCGGATAAAACTTGTGCTTATTTTTCTT
TACGGTCTTTAAAAAGGCCGTAATATCCAGCTGAACGGTCTGGTTATAGGTACATTGAGCAACTGACTGA
AATGCCTCAAAATGTTCTTTACGATGCCATTGGGATATATCAACGGTGGTATATCCAGTGATTTTTTTCT
CCATTTTAGCTTCCTTAGCTCCTGAAAATCTCGATAACTCAAAAAATACGCCCGGTAGTGATCTTATTTC
ATTATGGTGAAAGTTGGAACCTCTTACGTGCCGATCAACGTCTCATTTTCGCCAAAAGTTGGCCCAGGGC
TTCCCGGTATCAACAGGGACACCAGGATTTATTTATTCTGCGAAGTGATCTTCCGTCACAGGTATTTATT
CGGCGCAAAGTGCGTCGGGTGATGCTGCCAACTTACTGATTTAGTGTATGATGGTGTTTTTGAGGTGCTC
CAGTGGCTTCTGTTTCTATCAGCTGTCCCTCCTGTTCAGCTACTGACGGGGTGGTGCGTAACGGCAAAAG
CACCGCCGGACATCAGCGCTAGCGGAGTGTATACTGGCTTACTATGTTGGCACTGATGAGGGTGTCAGTG
AAGTGCTTCATGTGGCAGGAGAAAAAAGGCTGCACCGGTGCGTCAGCAGAATATGTGATACAGGATATAT
TCCGCTTCCTCGCTCACTGACTCGCTACGCTCGGTCGTTCGACTGCGGCGAGCGGAAATGGCTTACGAAC
GGGGCGGAGATTTCCTGGAAGATGCCAGGAAGATACTTAACAGGGAAGTGAGAGGGCCGCGGCAAAGCCG
TTTTTCCATAGGCTCCGCCCCCCTGACAAGCATCACGAAATCTGACGCTCAAATCAGTGGTGGCGAAACC
CGACAGGACTATAAAGATACCAGGCGTTTCCCCCTGGCGGCTCCCTCGTGCGCTCTCCTGTTCCTGCCTT
TCGGTTTACCGGTGTCATTCCGCTGTTATGGCCGCGTTTGTCTCATTCCACGCCTGACACTCAGTTCCGG
GTAGGCAGTTCGCTCCAAGCTGGACTGTATGCACGAACCCCCCGTTCAGTCCGACCGCTGCGCCTTATCC
GGTAACTATCGTCTTGAGTCCAACCCGGAAAGACATGCAAAAGCACCACTGGCAGCAGCCACTGGTAATT
GATTTAGAGGAGTTAGTCTTGAAGTCATGCGCCGGTTAAGGCTAAACTGAAAGGACAAGTTTTGGTGACT
GCGCTCCTCCAAGCCAGTTACCTCGGTTCAAAGAGTTGGTAGCTCAGAGAACCTTCGAAAAACCGCCCTG
CAAGGCGGTTTTTTCGTTTTCAGAGCAAGAGATTACGCGCAGACCAAAACGATCTCAAGAAGATCATCTT
ATTAATCAGATAAAATATTTGCTCATGAGCCCGAAGTGGCGAGCCCGATCTTCCCCATCGGTGATGTCGG
CGATATAGGCGCCAGCAACCGCACCTGTGGCGCCGGTGATGCCGGCCACGATGCGTCCGGCGTAGAGGAT
CTGCTCATGTTTGACAGCTTATCATCGATGCATAATGTGCCTGTCAAATGGACGAAGCAGGGATTCTGCA
AACCCTATGCTACTCCGTCAAGCCGTCAATTGTCTGATTCGTTACCAATTATGACAACTTGACGGCTACA
TCATTCACTTTTTCTTCACAACCGGCACGGAACTCGCTCGGGCTGGCCCCGGTGCATTTTTTAAATACCC
GCGAGAAATAGAGTTGATCGTCAAAACCAACATTGCGACCGACGGTGGCGATAGGCATCCGGGTGGTGCT
CAAAAGCAGCTTCGCCTGGCTGATACGTTGGTCCTCGCGCCAGCTTAAGACGCTAATCCCTAACTGCTGG
CGGAAAAGATGTGACAGACGCGACGGCGACAAGCAAACATGCTGTGCGACGCTGGCGATATCAAAATTGC
TGTCTGCCAGGTGATCGCTGATGTACTGACAAGCCTCGCGTACCCGATTATCCATCGGTGGATGGAGCGA
CTCGTTAATCGCTTCCATGCGCCGCAGTAACAATTGCTCAAGCAGATTTATCGCCAGCAGCTCCGAATAG
CGCCCTTCCCCTTGCCCGGCGTTAATGATTTGCCCAAACAGGTCGCTGAAATGCGGCTGGTGCGCTTCAT
CCGGGCGAAAGAACCCCGTATTGGCAAATATTGACGGCCAGTTAAGCCATTCATGCCAGTAGGCGCGCGG
ACGAAAGTAAACCCACTGGTGATACCATTCGCGAGCCTCCGGATGACGACCGTAGTGATGAATCTCTCCT
GGCGGGAACAGCAAAATATCACCCGGTCGGCAAACAAATTCTCGTCCCTGATTTTTCACCACCCCCTGAC
CGCGAATGGTGAGATTGAGAATATAACCTTTCATTCCCAGCGGTCGGTCGATAAAAAAATCGAGATAACC
GTTGGCCTCAATCGGCGTTAAACCCGCCACCAGATGGGCATTAAACGAGTATCCCGGCAGCAGGGGATCA
TTTTGCGCTTCAGCCATACTTTTCATACTCCCGCCATTCAGAGAAGAAACCAATTGTCCATATTGCATCA
GACATTGCCGTCACTGCGTCTTTTACTGGCTCTTCTCGCTAACCAAACCGGTAACCCCGCTTATTAAAAG
CATTCTGTAACAAAGCGGGACCAAAGCCATGACAAAAACGCGTAACAAAAGTGTCTATAATCACGGCAGA
AAAGTCCACATTGATTATTTGCACGGCGTCACACTTTGCTATGCCATAGCATTTTTATCCATAAGATTAG
CGGATCCTACCTGACGCTTTTTATCGCAACTCTCTACTGTTTCTCCATACCCGTTTTTTTGGGCTAGCGA
ATTCGAGCTCGGCCACGAAGGCCAGGAGTGAAACGATGTCTAAAGGTGAAGAATTATTCACTGGTGTTGT
CCCAATTTTGGTTGAATTAGATGGTGATGTTAATGGTCACAAATTTTCTGTCTCCGGTGAAGGTGAAGGT
GATGCTACGTACGGTAAATTGACCTTAAAATTACTCTGTACTACTGGTAAATTGCCAGTTCCATGGCCAA
CCTTAGTCACTACTTTAGGTTATGGTGTTCAATGTTTTGCTAGATACCCAGATCATATGAAACAACATGA
CTTTTTCAAGTCTGCCATGCCAGAAGGTTATGTTCAAGAAAGAACTATTTTTTTCAAAGATGACGGTAAC
TACAAGACCAGAGCTGAAGTCAAGTTTGAAGGTGATACCTTAGTTAATAGAATCGAATTAAAAGGTATTG
ATTTTAAAGAAGATGGTAACATTTTAGGTCACAAATTGGAATACAACTATAACTCTCACAATGTTTACAT
CACTGCTGACAAACAAAAGAATGGTATCAAAGCTAACTTCAAAATTAGACACAACATTGAAGATGGTGGT
GTTCAATTAGCTGACCATTATCAACAAAATACTCCAATTGGTGATGGTCCAGTCTTGTTACCAGACAACC
ATTACTTATCCTATCAATCTGCCTTATTCAAAGATCCAAACGAAAAGAGAGACCACATGGTCTTGTTAGA
ATTTTTGACTGCTGCTGGTATTACCGAGGGTATGAATGAATTGTACAAACACCACCACCACCACCACTAA
GGCCAAGGTGGCCGGTAC
Features (pLannotate 1.2.2; 20 found; start..end, strand, type, name):
    124..239     +  ncRNA          5S rRNA: Accession: RF00001 - 5S ribosomal RNA
    243..329     +  terminator     rrnB T1 terminator: Escherichia coli rrnB; transcription terminator T1 from the E. coli rrnB gene
    421..448     +  terminator     rrnB T2 terminator: transcription terminator T2 from the E. coli rrnB gene
    467..558     +  promoter       AmpR promoter: bla
    559..678     +  CDS            AmpR (fragment): β-lactamase; bla; confers resistance to ampicillin, carbenicillin, and related antibiotics
    679..973     +  CDS            bla(M) (fragment): β-lactamase lacking the signal sequence; bla(M); allows cytosolic expression of β-lactamase
   1016..1471    +  rep_origin     f1 ori (sequence partly withheld): f1 bacteriophage origin of replication; arrow indicates direction of (+) strand synthesis
   1582..1815    +  rep_origin     ori (fragment): high-copy-number ColE1/pMB1/pBR322/pUC origin of replication
   2026..2685    -  CDS            CmR: chloramphenicol acetyltransferase; cat; confers resistance to chloramphenicol
   2686..2788    -  promoter       cat promoter: promoter of the E. coli cat gene encoding chloramphenicol acetyltransferase
   2909..3052    +  mobile_element IS1 (fragment): prokaryotic transposable element IS1
   3171..3226    -  rep_origin     RSF ori (fragment): Plasmids containing the RSF 1030 origin of replication can be propagated in E. coli cells that contain additional plasmids with compatible origins.
   3314..3859    -  rep_origin     p15A ori: Plasmids containing the medium-copy-number p15A origin of replication can be propagated in E. coli cells that contain a second plasmid with the ColE1 origin.
   3892..4012    -  CDS            TcR (fragment): tetracycline efflux protein; tet; confers resistance to tetracycline
   4022..4040    +  promoter       tet promoter (fragment): E. coli promoter for tetracycline efflux protein gene
   4130..5008    -  CDS            araC: L-arabinose regulatory protein; araC
   5035..5319    +  promoter       araBAD promoter: araBAD; promoter of the L-arabinose operon of E. coli; the araC regulatory gene is transcribed in the opposite direction (Guzman et al., 1995)
   5377..6090    +  CDS            YPet: yellow fluorescent protein optimized for FRET with CyPet (Nguyen and Daugherty, 2005)
   6091..6108    +  CDS            9xHis (fragment): 9xHis affinity tag
   6124..40      +  misc_feature   MCS (fragment) (across the origin): pUC18/19 multiple cloning site
