[The description below was written by a language model from this plasmid's Addgene catalogue record and pLannotate feature annotations shown in this document.]
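Description:
pYPet-His is a bacterial expression plasmid built on the pBAD33 backbone for arabinose-inducible production of the yellow fluorescent protein YPet in E. coli. The annotated sequence record spans 6,129 nt. It replicates from the p15A origin, which is compatible with ColE1-type plasmids and so allows co-maintenance with a second vector. The catalogue entry lists the plasmid as high copy, whereas p15A is generally described as a medium-copy origin. Selection is by chloramphenicol, through a chloramphenicol acetyltransferase gene driven by its own cat promoter. An f1 phage origin is also present. The feature table additionally picks up truncated β-lactamase, tetracycline-resistance, ColE1-type ori, RSF ori and IS1 segments. These are annotated only as fragments, appear to be backbone remnants, and should not be relied on as functional markers or origins.

The payload is the YPet coding sequence, a yellow fluorescent protein variant evolved as an optimized FRET acceptor for the cyan partner CyPet. It is fused at its C terminus to a six-histidine tag for metal-affinity purification; the annotation tool labels this 18-nt stretch as a fragment of a longer His tag. Expression is controlled by the araBAD promoter together with the divergently transcribed araC regulator, which gives repression in the absence of L-arabinose and induction when it is added. Transcription is terminated downstream by the rrnB T1 and T2 terminators. The insert was cloned between SacI and KpnI sites, both retained, and the depositor notes that SfiI sites flank the gene, which would ease transfer of the coding sequence to other vectors. The construct suits regulated expression and purification of YPet, for example to characterize the protein or to develop FRET pairs.
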