Addgene plasmid #14031: pYPet-His
Depositing lab: Patrick Daugherty. Depositing organization: University of California, Santa Barbara. Publication: Evolutionary optimization of fluorescent proteins for intracellular FRET. Nguyen AW, Daugherty PS. Nat Biotechnol. 2005 Mar . 23(3):355-60. 10.1038/nbt1066 PubMed 15696158.
Backbone
  Vector backbone: pBAD33
  Backbone size w/o insert (bp): 5352
  Vector type: Bacterial Expression
Growth in bacteria
  Bacterial resistance: Chloramphenicol, 25 μg/mL
  Growth temperature: 37°C
  Growth strain: DH5alpha
  Copy number: High Copy
Gene/Insert
  Gene/Insert name: YPet
  Tag / fusion protein: 6xHis (C terminal on insert)
  Cloning method: Restriction Enzyme; 5′ cloning site SacI (not destroyed); 3′ cloning site KpnI (not destroyed)
  Sequencing primers: 5′ See map
Terms and licenses: Academic/Nonprofit Terms; Industry Terms: Not Available to Industry
Depositor comments: SfiI sites were added before and after gene.
How to cite: pYPet-His was a gift from Patrick Daugherty (Addgene plasmid # 14031 ; http://n2t.net/addgene:14031 ; RRID:Addgene_14031)
