>Addgene plasmid #14031 | pYPet-His | addgene partial sequence | sequence record 20189 | 14031 with pTrcHis-rev
CCAAGCTTGCATGCCTGCAGGTCGACTCTAGAGGATCCCCGGGTACCGGCCACCTTGGCCTTAGTGGTGG
TGGTGGTGGTGTTTGTACAATTCATTCATACCCTCGGTAATACCAGCAGCAGTCAAAAATTCTAACAAGA
CCATGTGGTCTCTCTTTTCGTTTGGATCTTTGAATAAGGCAGATTGATAGGATAAGTAATGGTTGTCTGG
TAACAAGACTGGACCATCACCAATTGGAGTATTTTGTTGATAATGGTCAGCTAATTGAACACCACCATCT
TCAATGTTGTGTCTAATTTTGAAGTTAGCTTTGATACCATTCTTTTGTTTGTCAGCAGTGATGTAAACAT
TGTGAGAGTTATAGTTGTATTCCAATTTGTGACCTAAAATGTTACCATCTTCTTTAAAATCAATACCTTT
TAATTCGATTCTATTAACTAAGGTATCACCTTCAAACTTGACTTCAGCTCTGGTCTTGTAGTTACCGTCA
TCTTTGAAAAAAATAGTTCTTTCTTGAACATAACCTTCTGGCATGGCAGACTTGAAAAAGTCATGTTGTT
TCATATGATCTGGGTATCTAGCAAAACATTGAACACCATAACCTAAAGTAGTGACTAAGGTTGGCCATGG
AACTGGCAATTTACCAGTAGTACAGAGTAATTTTAAGGTCAATTTACCGTACGTAGCATCACCTTCACCT
TCACCGGAGACAGAAAATTTGTGACCATTAACATCACCATCTAATTCAACCAAAATTG
