>Addgene plasmid #14031 | pYPet-His | addgene partial sequence | sequence record 38375 | pTrcHis-rev
TTCTCTCATCCGCCAAAACAGCCAAGCTTGCATGCCTGCAGGTCGACTCTAGAGGATCCCCGGGTACCGG
CCACCTTGGCCTTAGTGGTGGTGGTGGTGGTGTTTGTACAATTCATTCATACCCTCGGTAATACCAGCAG
CAGTCAAAAATTCTAACAAGACCATGTGGTCTCTCTTTTCGTTTGGATCTTTGAATAAGGCAGATTGATA
GGATAAGTAATGGTTGTCTGGTAACAAGACTGGACCATCACCAATTGGAGTATTTTGTTGATAATGGTCA
GCTAATTGAACACCACCATCTTCAATGTTGTGTCTAATTTTGAAGTTAGCTTTGATACCATTCTTTTGTT
TGTCAGCAGTGATGTAAACATTGTGAGAGTTATAGTTGTATTCCAATTTGTGACCTAAAATGTTACCATC
TTCTTTAAAATCAATACCTTTTAATTCGATTCTATTAACTAAGGTATCACCTTCAAACTTGACTTCAGCT
CTGGTCTTGTAGTTACCGTCATCTTTGAAAAAAATAGTTCTTTCTTGAACATAACCTTCTGGCATGGCAG
ACTTGAAAAAGTCATGTTGTTTCATATGATCTGGGTATCTAGCAAAACATTGAACACCATAACCTAAAGT
AGTGACTAAGGTTGGCCATGGAACTGGCAATTTACCAGTAGTACAGAGTAATTTTAAGGTCAATTTACCG
TACGTAGCATCACCTTCACCTTCACCGGAGACAGAAAATTTGTGACCATTAACATCACCATCTAATTCAA
CCAAAATTGGGACAACACCAGTGAATAATTCTTCACCTTTAGACATCGTTTCACTCCTGGCCT
